>Addgene plasmid #51356 | 2Q3F | depositor partial sequence | sequence record 78257 | Insert sequence
GAAAAAATTCACCTCAGCTTTTATCTGACAAGCATATATGATCATTCAATATTTGAAGCTTTTAGCAAAG
TTGTTCAGAAACTGATTCCACAACTCCCAACTCTGGAGAATTTGCTGAACATCTTTATCTCAAATTCTGG
AATTGAAAAGGCATTTCTATTTGATGTGGTCAGTAAAATTTATATTGCAACTGATAGTACTCCGGTGGAT
ATGCAAACCTATGAGCTCTGCTGTGATATGATAGATGTGGTTATTGACATCTCTTGTATTTATGGTCTCA
AAGAAGATGGAGCAGGAACCCCCTATGACAAGGAATCCACAGCCATCATAAAGCTTAATAATACAACCGT
GCTTTATTTAAAAGAGGTGACAAAGTTCCTGGCTCTCGTTTGCTTTGTCAGAGAGGAAAGCTTTGAAAGA
AAAGGGCTAATTGACTATAATTTTCATTGCTTCCGGAAGGCCATTCATGAAGTTTTTGAGGTGAGAATGA
AAGTAGTAAAATCTCGAAAG
