>Addgene plasmid #51356 | 2Q3F | addgene partial sequence | sequence record 79366 | T7 5'-TAATACGACTCACTATAGGG-3'
AATAATTTTGTTTAACTTTAAGAAGGAGATATACCATGCATCATCATCATCATCACAGCAGCGGCAGAGA
AAACTTGTATTTCCAGGGCGAAAAAATTCACCTCAGCTTTTATCTGACAAGCATATATGATCATTCAATA
TTTGAAGCTTTTAGCAAAGTTGTTCAGAAACTGATTCCACAACTCCCAACTCTGGAGAATTTGCTGAACA
TCTTTATCTCAAATTCTGGAATTGAAAAGGCATTTCTATTTGATGTGGTCAGTAAAATTTATATTGCAAC
TGATAGTACTCCGGTGGATATGCAAACCTATGAGCTCTGCTGTGATATGATAGATGTGGTTATTGACATC
TCTTGTATTTATGGTCTCAAAGAAGATGGAGCAGGAACCCCCTATGACAAGGAATCCACAGCCATCATAA
AGCTTAATAATACAACCGTGCTTTATTTAAAAGAGGTGACAAAGTTCCTGGCTCTCGTTTGCTTTGTCAG
AGAGGAAAGCTTTGAAAGAAAAGGGCTAATTGACTATAATTTTCATTGCTTCCGGAAGGCCATTCATGAA
GTTTTTGAGGTGAGAATGAAAGTAGTAAAATCTCGAAAGGTTCAGAATCGGCTGCAGAAGAAAAAGAGAT
GATGACGAAGCTTGCGGCCGCACTCGAGCACCACCACCACCACCACTGAGATCCGGCTGCTAACAAAGCC
CGAAAGGAAGCTGAGTTGGCTGCTGCCACCGCTGAGCAATAACTAGCATAACCCCTTGGGGCCTCTAAAC
GGGTCTTGAGGGGTTTTTTGCTGAAAGGAGGAACTATATCCGGATTGGCGAATGGG
[69 nt withheld, positions 827-895]
