[The description below was written by a language model from this plasmid's Addgene catalogue record.]
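Description:
2Q3F is a bacterial expression plasmid built on the pET28-MHL backbone and carrying a truncated fragment of human RRAGD (Ras-related GTP-binding protein D, also known as RagD), derived from the cDNA clone listed under the alternative name BC003088. The insert was introduced by ligation-independent cloning and sits under the control of a T7 promoter, so expression depends on a host that supplies T7 RNA polymerase, as is usual for pET-type vectors. Flanking T7 promoter and T7 terminator primer sites are listed for sequence verification. The plasmid is selected with kanamycin, is recorded as low copy, and is propagated in a standard cloning strain (DH5alpha), which lacks T7 polymerase and therefore serves for maintenance rather than for protein production. The record does not state the origin of replication.

The encoded protein carries an N-terminal His tag, which allows purification by immobilised metal affinity chromatography. The entry records that the insert is a truncation rather than the full-length protein, but the exact residue boundaries are referred to a comments field not included here, so the domain expressed cannot be specified from the available information. RagD belongs to the Rag family of small GTPases, which form heterodimers that convey amino acid availability to mTORC1 signalling. The construct's name has the format of a structure database identifier, and together with the truncated, His-tagged design this suggests it was made for recombinant production of a defined RRAGD fragment for structural or biochemical studies, although the record does not state a purpose. No feature table was provided, so other elements of the backbone, such as any protease cleavage site between the tag and the insert, cannot be confirmed.
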