Addgene plasmid #51356: 2Q3F
Depositing lab: Cheryl Arrowsmith. Depositing organization: University of Toronto.
Backbone
  Vector backbone: pET28-MHL
  Vector type: Bacterial Expression
Growth in bacteria
  Bacterial resistance: Kanamycin, 50 μg/mL
  Growth temperature: 37°C
  Growth strain: DH5alpha
  Copy number: Low Copy
Gene/Insert
  Gene/Insert name: 2Q3F (alt names: RRAGD; BC003088)
  Species: H. sapiens (human)
  Mutation: Truncation: See Comments
  Entrez Gene: RRAGD (a.k.a. RAGD, bA11D8.2.1)
  Promoter: T7
  Tag / fusion protein: His (N terminal on insert)
  Cloning method: Ligation Independent Cloning
  Sequencing primers: 5′ T7; 3′ T7-term
Terms and licenses: Academic/Nonprofit Terms; Industry Terms: Not Available to Industry
How to cite: 2Q3F was a gift from Cheryl Arrowsmith (Addgene plasmid # 51356 ; http://n2t.net/addgene:51356 ; RRID:Addgene_51356)
